>Addgene plasmid #46103 | pAC-13-QFBDAD-G4MD257-761 | depositor full sequence | sequence record 64998 | pAC-13-QFBDAD-G4MD257-761 sequence 9244 bps
GACGAAAGGGCCTCGTGATACGCCTATTTTTATAGGTTAATGTCATGATAATAATGGTTTCTTAGACGTC
AGGTGGCACTTTTCGGGGAAATGTGCGCGGAACCCCTATTTGTTTATTTTTCTAAATACATTCAAATATG
TATCCGCTCATGAGACAATAACCCTGATAAATGCTTCAATAATATTGAAAAAGGAAGAGTATGAGTATTC
AACATTTCCGTGTCGCCCTTATTCCCTTTTTTGCGGCATTTTGCCTTCCTGTTTTTGCTCACCCAGAAAC
GCTGGTGAAAGTAAAAGATGCTGAAGATCAGTTGGGTGCACGAGTGGGTTACATCGAACTGGATCTCAAC
AGCGGTAAGATCCTTGAGAGTTTTCGCCCCGAAGAACGTTTTCCAATGATGAGCACTTTTAAAGTTCTGC
TATGTGGCGCGGTATTATCCCGTATTGACGCCGGGCAAGAGCAACTCGGTCGCCGCATACACTATTCTCA
GAATGACTTGGTTGAGTACTCACCAGTCACAGAAAAGCATCTTACGGATGGCATGACAGTAAGAGAATTA
TGCAGTGCTGCCATAACCATGAGTGATAACACTGCGGCCAACTTACTTCTGACAACGATCGGAGGACCGA
AGGAGCTAACCGCTTTTTTGCACAACATGGGGGATCATGTAACTCGCCTTGATCGTTGGGAACCGGAGCT
GAATGAAGCCATACCAAACGACGAGCGTGACACCACGATGCCTGTAGCAATGGCAACAACGTTGCGCAAA
CTATTAACTGGCGAACTACTTACTCTAGCTTCCCGGCAACAATTAATAGACTGGATGGAGGCGGATAAAG
TTGCAGGACCACTTCTGCGCTCGGCCCTTCCGGCTGGCTGGTTTATTGCTGATAAATCTGGAGCCGGTGA
GCGTGGGTCTCGCGGTATCATTGCAGCACTGGGGCCAGATGGTAAGCCCTCCCGTATCGTAGTTATCTAC
ACGACGGGGAGTCAGGCAACTATGGATGAACGAAATAGACAGATCGCTGAGATAGGTGCCTCACTGATTA
AGCATTGGTAACTGTCAGACCAAGTTTACTCATATATACTTTAGATTGATTTAAAACTTCATTTTTAATT
TAAAAGGATCTAGGTGAAGATCCTTTTTGATAATCTCATGACCAAAATCCCTTAACGTGAGTTTTCGTTC
CACTGAGCGTCAGACCCCGTAGAAAAGATCAAAGGATCTTCTTGAGATCCTTTTTTTCTGCGCGTAATCT
GCTGCTTGCAAACAAAAAAACCACCGCTACCAGCGGTGGTTTGTTTGCCGGATCAAGAGCTACCAACTCT
TTTTCCGAAGGTAACTGGCTTCAGCAGAGCGCAGATACCAAATACTGTCCTTCTAGTGTAGCCGTAGTTA
GGCCACCACTTCAAGAACTCTGTAGCACCGCCTACATACCTCGCTCTGCTAATCCTGTTACCAGTGGCTG
CTGCCAGTGGCGATAAGTCGTGTCTTACCGGGTTGGACTCAAGACGATAGTTACCGGATAAGGCGCAGCG
GTCGGGCTGAACGGGGGGTTCGTGCACACAGCCCAGCTTGGAGCGAACGACCTACACCGAACTGAGATAC
CTACAGCGTGAGCTATGAGAAAGCGCCACGCTTCCCGAAGGGAGAAAGGCGGACAGGTATCCGGTAAGCG
GCAGGGTCGGAACAGGAGAGCGCACGAGGGAGCTTCCAGGGGGAAACGCCTGGTATCTTTATAGTCCTGT
CGGGTTTCGCCACCTCTGACTTGAGCGTCGATTTTTGTGATGCTCGTCAGGGGGGCGGAGCCTATGGAAA
AACGCCAGCAACGCGGCCTTTTTACGGTTCCTGGCCTTTTGCTGGCCTTTTGCTCACATGTTCTTTCCTG
CGTTATCCCCTGATTCTGTGGATAACCGTATTACCGCCTTTGAGTGAGCTGATACCGCTCGCCGCAGCCG
AACGACCGAGCGCAGCGAGTCAGTGAGCGAGGAAGCGGAAGAGCGCCCAATACGCAAACCGCCTCTCCCC
GCGCGTTGGCCGATTCATTAATGCAGCTGGCACGACAGGTTTCCCGACTGGAAAGCGGGCAGTGAGCGCA
ACGCAATTAATGTGAGTTAGCTCACTCATTAGGCACCCCAGGCTTTACACTTTATGCTTCCGGCTCGTAT
GTTGTGTGGAATTGTGAGCGGATAACAATTTCACACAGGAAACAGCTATGACCATGATTACGAATTCTAT
ATTCTAAAAACACAAATGATACTTCTAAAAAAAAATCATGAATGGCATCAACTCTGAATCAAATCTTTGC
AGATGCACCTACTTCTCATTTCCACTGTCACATCATTTTTCCAGATCTCGCTGCCTGTTATGTGGCCCAC
AAACCAAGACACGTTTTATGGCCATTAAAGCTGGCTGATCGTCGCCAAACACCAAATACATAATGAATAT
GTACACATTCGAGAAAGAAGCGATCAAAGAAGCGTCTTCGGGCGGAGTAGGAGAATGCGGAGGAGAAGGA
GAACGAGCTGATCTAGTATCTCTCCACAATCCAATGCCAACTGACCAACTGGCCATATTCGGAGCAATTT
GAAGCCAATTTCCATCGCCTGGCGATCGCTCCATTCTTGGCTATATGTTTTTCACCGTTACCCGGGGCCA
TTTTCAAAGACTCGTCGGCAAGATAAGATTGTGTCACTCGCTGTCTCTCTTCATTTGTCGAAGAATGCTG
AGGAATTTCGCGATGACGTCGGCGAGTATTTTGAAGAATGAGAATAATTTGTATTTATACGAAAATCAGT
TAGTGGAATTTTCTACAAAAACATGTTATCTATAGATAATTTTGTTGCAAAATATGTTGACTATGACAAA
GATTGTATGTATATACCTTTAATGTATTCTCATTTTCTTATGTATTTATAATGGCAATGATGATACTGAT
GATATTTTAAGATGATGCCAGACCAAAAGGCTTGAATTTCTGCGTCTTTTGCCGAACGCAGTGCATGTGC
AATTGTTGTTTTTTGGAATATTCAATTTTCGGACTGTCCGCTTTGATTTCAGTTTCTTGGCTTATTCAAA
AAGCAAAGTAAAGCCAAAAAAGCGAGATGGCAATACCAAATGCGGCAAAACGGTAGTGGAAGGAAAGGGG
TGCGGGGCAGCGGAAGGAAGGGTGGGGCGGGGCGTGGCGGGGTCTGTGGCTGGGCGCGACGTCACCGACG
TTGGAGCCACTCCTTTGACCATGTGTGCGTGTGTGTATTATTCGTGTCTCGCCACTCGCCGGTTGTTTTT
TTCTTTTTATGCTGCGCTCTCTCTAGCGCCATCTCGCTTACGCATGCTCAACGCACCGCATGTTGCCGTT
TCCTTTTATGCGTCATTTTGGCTCGAAATAGGCAATTATTTAAACAAAGATTAGTCAACGAAAACGCTAA
AATAAATAAGTCTACAATATGGTTACTTATTGCCATGTGTGTGCAGCCAACGATAGCAACAAAAGCAACA
ACACAGGTGGCTTTCCCTCTTTCACTTTTTGTTTGCAAGCCGCGTGCGAGCAAGACGGCACGACCGGCAA
ACGCAATTACGCTGACAAAGAGCAGACGAAGTTTTGGCGAAAAACATCAAGGCGCCTGATACGAATGCAT
TTGCAATAACAATTGCGATATTTAATATTGTTTATGAAGCTGTTTGACTTCAAAACACACAAAAAAAAAA
ATAAAACAAATTATTTGAAAGAGAATTAGGAATCGGACGCTTATCGTTAGGGTAACAACAAGAAATGCTT
ACTGAGTCACAGCCTCTGGAAAACTGCCGCAAGCCAGAGAGAGAGAGAAAAAGAGGGAGAGCAGCTTAGA
CCGCATGTGCTTGTGTGTGAGGCGTCTCTCTCTTCGTCTCTGTTGCGCAAACGCATAGACTGCACTGAAA
AAATCGATTACCTATTTTTTATGAATGAATATTTGCACTATTACTATTCAAAACTATTAAGATAGCAATC
ACATTCAATAGCCAAATACTATACCACCTGAGCGATGCAACGAAATGATCAATTTGAGCAAAAATGCTGC
ATATTTAGGACGGCATCATTATAGAAATGCTTCTTGCTGTGTACTTTTCTCTCGTCTGGCAGCTGTTTCG
CCGTTATTGTTAAAACCGGCTTAAGTTAGGTGTGTTTTCTACGACTAGCTAGTGAATGCCCTACTAGAAG
ATGTGTGTTGCACAAAATGTCCCTGGAATAACCAATTTGAAGTGCAGATAGCAGTAAACGTAAGCTAATA
TGAATATTATTTAACTGTAATGTTTTAATATCGCTGGACATTACTAATAAACCCACTATAAACACATGTA
CATATGTATGTTTTGGCATACAATGAGTAGTTGGGGAAAAAATGTGTAAAAGCACCGTGACCATCACAGC
ATAAAGATAACCAGCTGAAGTATCGAATATGAGTAACCCCCAAATTGAATCACATGCCGCAACTGATAGG
ACCCATGGAAGTACACTCTTCATGGCGATATACAAGACACACACAAGCACGAACACCCAGTTGCGGAGGA
AATTCTCCGTAAATGAAAACCCAATCGGCGAACAATTCATACCCATATATGGTAAAAGTTTTGAACGCGA
CTTGAGAGCGGAGAGCATTGCGGCTGATAAGGTTTTAGCGCTAAGCGGGCTTTATAAAACGGGCTGCGGG
ACCAGTTTTCATATCACTACCGTTTGAGTTCTTGTGCTGTGTGGATACTCCTCCCGACACAAAGCCGCTC
CATCAGCCAGCAGTCGTCTAATCCAGAGACCCCGGATCCAACATGCCACCCAAGCGCAAAACGCTTAACG
CTGCGGCTGAGGCTAACGCTCATGCCGACGGACACGCCGACGGAAACGCCGACGGACACGTGGCCAATAC
GGCCGCGTCCTCGAATAATGCGAGGTTCGCTGATCTCACTAACATCGATACTCCGGGTCTGGGACCCACA
ACTACGACCCTGCTCGTGGAACCAGCACGCTCAAAGCGTCAACGAGTGTCCCGCGCATGCGACCAGTGCC
GTGCAGCCCGAGAGAAATGCGACGGAATACAGCCTGCGTGTTTCCCGTGCGTTTCCCAGGGAAGGTCCTG
CACTTATCAGGCTTCGCCGAAAAAGAGGGGAGTTCAAACCGGTTATATTCGTACGCTGGAGCTCGCCCTC
GCCTGGATGTTTGAAAATGTCGCGCGTTCCGAAGATGCCTTGCATAACCTCCTCGTCCGTGACGCCGGAC
AAGGATCAGCTCTGCTCGTTGGTAAAGATTCGCCGGCTGCCGAGCGACTCCATGCCCGTTGGGCTACTAG
CCGTGTCAATAAGAGCATTACCCGCCTCCTCTCGGGCCAAGCCGCTCAAGACCCTTCGGAAGATGGACAG
TCGCCTTCGGAGGATATCAATGTTCAAGATGCGGGAGCAAAAACCTCGGATTTCCCGCATGCTCCCCACC
TCACGTTCAGCGCACCTAAAAGTTCGACTGCGGAGACTAGGACTCTCCCTGGTCCAGTTCGTCCTCCAAT
CTCGGCGAACACACTCGAAAATAATCTGCAGCCGGATGGCACTGGAATAGGAAAGATCGTGCACTCACCG
ACGCTAATGATGTTGTATAATAACCAGATTGAAATCGCGTCGAAGGATCAATGGCAAATCCTTTTTAACT
GCATATTAGCCATTGGAGCCTGGTGTATAGAGGGGGAATCTACTGATATAGATGTTTTTTACTATCAAAA
TGCTAAATCTCATTTGACGAGCAAGGTCTTCGAGTCAGGTTCCATAATTTTGGTGACAGCCCTACATCTT
CTGTCGCGATATACACAGTGGAGGCAGAAAACAAATACTAGCTATAATTTTCACAGCTTTTCCATAAGAA
TGGCCATATCATTGGGCTTGAATAGGGACCTCCCCTCGTCCTTCAGTGATAGCAGCATTCTGGAACAAAG
ACGCCGAATTTGGTGGTCTGTCTACTCTTGGGAGATCCAATTGTCCCTGCTTTATGGTCGATCCATCCAG
CTTTCTCAGAATACAATCTCCTTCCCTTCTTCTGTCGACGATGTGCAGCGTACCACAACAGGTCCCACCA
TATATCATGGCATCATTGAAACAGCAAGGCTCTTACAAGTTTTCACAAAAATCTATGAACTAGACAAAAC
AGTAACTGCAGAAAAAAGTCCTATATGTGCAAAAAAATGCTTGATGATTTGTAATGAGATTGAGGAGGTT
TCGAGACAGGCACCAAAGTTTTTACAAATGGATATTTCCACCACCGCTCTAACCAATTTGTTGAAGGAAC
ACCCTTGGCTATCCTTTACAAGATTCGAACTGAAGTGGAAACAGTTGTCTCTTATCATTTATGTATTAAG
AGATTTTTTCACTAATTTTACCCAGAAAAAGTCACAACTAGAACAGGATCAAAATGATCATCAAAGTTAT
GAAGTTAAACGATGCTCCATCATGTTAAGCGATGCAGCACAAAGAACTGTTATGTCTGTAAGTAGCTATA
TGGACAATCATAATGTCACCCCATATTTTGCCTGGAATTGTTCTTATTACTTGTTCAATGCAGTCCTAGT
ACCCATAAAGACTCTACTCTCAAACTCAAAATCGAATGCTGAGAATAACGAGACCGCACAATTATTACAA
CAAATTAACACTGTTCTGATGCTATTAAAAAAACTGGCCACTTTTAAAATCCAGACTTGTGAAAAATACA
TTCAAGTACTGGAAGAGGTATGTGCGCCGTTTCTGTTATCACAGTGTGCAATCCCATTACCGCATATCAG
TTATAACAATAGTAATGGTAGCGCCATTAAAAATATTGTCGGTTCTGCAACTATCGCCCAATACCCTACT
CTTCCGGAGGAAAATGTCAACAATATCAGTGTTAAATATGTTTCTCCTGGCTCAGTAGGGCCTTCACCTG
TGCCATTGAAATCAGGAGCAAGTTTCAGTGATCTAGTCAAGCTGTTATCTAACCGTCCACCCTCTCGTAA
CTCTCCAGTGACAATACCAAGAAGCACACCTTCGCATCGCTCAGTCACGCCTTTTCTAGGGCAACAGCAA
CAGCTGCAATCATTAGTGCCACTGACCCGTCAGTTGGAGCTCCCTCCTACCGCCACGGCTACGGCCTCGA
TAATGCCGCACGTGATGGAGCAGCCTCTCAGTACCAGCATTAACCCCGTCAACGACCGCTTCAACGGTAT
TCCCAACCCCACTCCGTATAACTCCGATGCAGCTCTCGATGCTATCACTCAGACCAACGATTATGGAAGC
GTAAATACACATGGTATCCTCTCTACTTACCCGCCACCGGCTACGCACCTTAATGAAGCTTCCGTCGCTC
TCGCTCCCGGTGGCGCCCCCCCCCGACCGCCTCCTCCGTATGTTGACAGCACGACCAATCACCCGCCGTA
CCACTCGAATCTGGTTCCAATGGCGAACTTTGGTTACTCGACCGTTGATTACGATGCCATGGTTGACGAT
TTGGCTAGCATTGAATACACGGACGCTGTGGATGTCGACCCACAGTTTATGACCAATCTGGGATTCGTTC
CTGGATGTAACTTCTCCGACATTAATACATACGAACAGTGAGGCCGCGTTAACCGATCCGTCGACCATGA
AGATCAAGATCATTGCCCCGCCAGAGCGCAAGTACTCTGTCTGGATCGGTGGCTCCATCCTGGCTTCGCT
GTCCACCTTCCAGCAGATGTGGATCTCCAAGCAGGAGTACGACGAGTCCGGCCCCTCCATTGTGCACCGC
AAGTGCTTCTAAGAAGGATCGCTTGTCTGGGCAAGAGGATCAGGATCGGGATGGTCTTGATTCTGCTGGA
GGAGGAGGAGGAGAAGTCGAGGAAGCAGCAGCGAAAGTGCAAGTGCGAGTGGTGGAAGTTTGGAGTGCAG
CACAACAAAATCAACAACAACACCAACTACAAGATGAAAAGAGCGGAACCACCTGCACACCATCATCACT
ATCATCATCGTTTTGGGCGCATGTTGTGTGGTTCCAGCGTATTAATATAATTAATTTATTCCACATGAGA
TATGATATGATATACTATGTATTTTTTGTTTTTTTTTTATTTGTAAACCTTTAATATAACAAGAACTACA
AAAAATGAAAATGAGCGAAAATGCATATTCTGCCATTCCACACACACACCAACAACACCCAACACACGCA
CACCCACAAGCTTACACACACACATTCGCGGCATGACAAGGACATCAAGATAAAGAAGAACTTAAAGAAG
ATATTTCCCAAAGCGCAAAAAGAACACACACACATTGCAAAACACAAACAACACACTAGCGTTTTGTACA
ATTCGTCAGCAACCTTATGTATTATTTTTTAATTATGATGTAATTATAAACAAAGTGAAACAAAAATATG
AAAACAAAAAGGAAAATCAAATCTGTCTTCTCTTTCTCCCGCTCTCCTCGCTCTCTGCTGCTAACCTCGC
CCTCTCCTCTCTCATCTTTTTGTCTGTCTCTCTTCCACATTTTTGCCGGCCGGCAAAATAATAACCCACA
CACACTCACACTTGGCTGCAGTTTCGCGTGCGATATTCACACACATTCAAGCATACAAGCATACATACAT
ATGTATTTTTTTTTTATTTGTACACTTTTCTAATTGCATGCGTATCGATTGATAAGTTTACGCCTGAAAA
TGTTAATTAAAATGTGAAAATGCAACTGAAAAACTGATGAAATGAAACAACAACAAGCGAACAATTTGCT
ACATGTGTATTGTCTAACAACCGTTACTGCAACGGTTGCTTCGGAAAAGGGTGAAGAGGAAGAGGGCACG
AGGTCGACCTGCAGGCATGCAAGCTTGGCACTGGCCGTCGTTTTACAACGTCGTGACTGGGAAAACCCTG
GCGTTACCCAACTTAATCGCCTTGCAGCACATCCCCCTTTCGCCAGCTGGCGTAATAGCGAAGAGGCCCG
CACCGATCGCCCTTCCCAACAGTTGCGCAGCCTGAATGGCGAATGGCGCCTGATGCGGTATTTTCTCCTT
ACGCATCTGTGCGGTATTTCACACCGCATATGGTGCACTCTCAGTACAATCTGCTCTGATGCCGCATAGT
TAAGCCAGCCCCGACACCCGCCAACACCCGCTGACGCGCCCTGACGGGCTTGTCTGCTCCCGGCATCCGC
TTACAGACAAGCTGTGACCGTCTCCGGGAGCTGCATGTGTCAGAGGTTTTCACCGTCATCACCGAAACGC
GCGA
Features (pLannotate 1.2.2; 14 found; start..end, strand, type, name):
     96..200     +  promoter       AmpR promoter: bla
    201..1061    +  CDS            AmpR: β-lactamase; bla; confers resistance to ampicillin, carbenicillin, and related antibiotics
   1232..1820    +  rep_origin     ori: high-copy-number ColE1/pMB1/pBR322/pUC origin of replication
   2003..2095    +  CDS            lacI (fragment): lac repressor; lacI; The lac repressor binds to the lac operator to inhibit transcription in E. coli. This inhibition can be relieved by adding lactose or isopropyl-β-D-thiogalactopyranoside (IPTG).
   2108..2129    +  protein_bind   CAP binding site: CAP binding activates transcription in the presence of cAMP. E. coli catabolite activator protein
   2144..2174    +  promoter       lac promoter: promoter for the E. coli lac operon
   2182..2198    +  protein_bind   lac operator: The lac repressor binds to the lac operator to inhibit transcription in E. coli. This inhibition can be relieved by adding lactose or isopropyl-β-D-thiogalactopyranoside (IPTG). lac repressor encoded by lacI
   2277..4790    +  promoter       Ac5 promoter: Drosophila melanogaster actin 5C promoter
   5586..7098    +  CDS            GAL4 (fragment): GAL4 transcriptional activator; Saccharomyces cerevisiae GAL4
   7684..7779    +  CDS            ACT_DICVI: Experimental evidence at transcript level: Swiss-Prot protein existence level 2. Actins are highly conserved proteins that are involved in various types of cell motility and are ubiquitously expressed in all eukaryotic cells. From Dictyocaulus viviparus (Bovine lungworm).
   8823..8846    +  misc_feature   MCS (fragment): pUC18/19 multiple cloning site
   8849..9003    +  CDS            lacZα (fragment): LacZα fragment of β-galactosidase; lacZ fragment
   9009..9108    -  misc_feature   bom (fragment): basis of mobility region from pBR322
   9210..1       -  CDS            rop (fragment) (across the origin): Rop protein, which maintains plasmids at low copy number; rop
