[The description below was written by a language model from this plasmid's Addgene catalogue record and pLannotate feature annotations shown in this document.]
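Description:
pAC-13-QFBDAD-G4MD257-761 is an insect-cell expression plasmid built on the pPAC5C-PL backbone. It encodes a chimeric transcription factor made for the development of improved Q-system reagents. In E. coli it is maintained through a high-copy ColE1/pUC-type origin and selected with ampicillin via the bla (AmpR) gene and its own promoter. The other bacterial elements found by annotation are a lacI fragment, a CAP site, the lac promoter and operator, a lacZα fragment, a partial pUC multiple cloning site, and bom and rop fragments. These are remnants of the cloning vector and have no role in the payload.

The expression cassette is driven by the Drosophila melanogaster actin 5C (Ac5) promoter, a strong constitutive promoter commonly used in cultured fly cells. According to the catalogue, the roughly 2.8 kb insert joins the DNA-binding domain and activation domain of QF to the middle domain of yeast GAL4 (residues 257–761), and it was assembled by ligation-independent cloning. The feature table annotates only the GAL4 fragment within this region. The QF portions are not called by the annotation tool, but they presumably occupy the unannotated sequence flanking it downstream of Ac5. A short actin-like match downstream of the insert probably reflects actin 5C gene sequence in the backbone's 3′ region, though the record does not label a terminator or polyadenylation signal.

The design suggests a domain-swap variant for testing how replacing QF's middle region affects the activity of a QUAS-binding activator in insect cells, although the record does not describe specific assays. The depositor's full sequence (9,244 nt) is slightly longer than the catalogued total size (9,224 bp).
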