Addgene plasmid #46103: pAC-13-QFBDAD-G4MD257-761
Depositing lab: Christopher Potter. Depositing organization: Johns Hopkins University and School of Medicine. Publication: Improved and expanded Q-system reagents for genetic manipulations. Riabinina O, Luginbuhl D, Marr E, Liu S, Wu MN, Luo L, Potter CJ. Nat Methods. 2015 Jan 12. doi: 10.1038/nmeth.3250. PubMed 25581800.
Backbone
  Vector backbone: pPAC5C-PL
  Backbone size w/o insert (bp): 6445
  Total vector size (bp): 9224
  Vector type: Insect Expression
Growth in bacteria
  Bacterial resistance: Ampicillin, 100 μg/mL
  Growth temperature: 37°C
  Growth strain: DH5alpha
  Copy number: Unknown
Gene/Insert
  Gene/Insert name: QFBDAD-G4MD257-761 (alt names: QF DNA binding domain; QF Activation Domain; Gal4 middle domain 257-761)
  Insert size (bp): 2799
  Cloning method: Ligation Independent Cloning
  Sequencing primers: 5′ AC5
Terms and licenses: Academic/Nonprofit Terms; Industry Terms: Not Available to Industry
Depositor comments: Please see this additional reference https://www.ncbi.nlm.nih.gov/pubmed/20434990 for more information on the Q-system.
How to cite: pAC-13-QFBDAD-G4MD257-761 was a gift from Christopher Potter (Addgene plasmid # 46103 ; http://n2t.net/addgene:46103 ; RRID:Addgene_46103)
