>Addgene plasmid #46103 | pAC-13-QFBDAD-G4MD257-761 | addgene partial sequence | sequence record 68120 | AC5 5'-ACACAAAGCCGCTCCATCAG-3'
ACATGCCACCCAAGCGCAAAACGCTTAACGCTGCGGCTGAGGCTAACGCTCATGCCGACGGACACGCCGA
CGGAAACGCCGACGGACACGTGGCCAATACGGCCGCGTCCTCGAATAATGCGAGGTTCGCTGATCTCACT
AACATCGATACTCCGGGTCTGGGACCCACAACTACGACCCTGCTCGTGGAACCAGCACGCTCAAAGCGTC
AACGAGTGTCCCGCGCATGCGACCAGTGCCGTGCAGCCCGAGAGAAATGCGACGGAATACAGCCTGCGTG
TTTCCCGTGCGTTTCCCAGGGAAGGTCCTGCACTTATCAGGCTTCGCCGAAAAAGAGGGGAGTTCAAACC
GGTTATATTCGTACGCTGGAGCTCGCCCTCGCCTGGATGTTTGAAAATGTCGCGCGTTCCGAAGATGCCT
TGCATAACCTCCTCGTCCGTGACGCCGGACAAGGATCAGCTCTGCTCGTTGGTAAAGATTCGCCGGCTGC
CGAGCGACTCCATGCCCGTTGGGCTACTAGCCGTGTCAATAAGAGCATTACCCGCCTCCTCTCGGGCCAA
GCCGCTCAAGACCCTTCGGAAGATGGACAGTCGCCTTCGGAGGATATCAATGTTCAAGATGCGGGAGCAA
AAACCTCGGATTTCCCGCATGCTCCCCACCTCACGTTCAGCGCACCTAAAAGTTCGACTGCGGAGACTAG
GACTCTCCCTGGTCCAGTTCGTCCTCCAATCTCGGCGAACACACTCGAAAATAATCTGCAGCCGGATGGC
ACTGGAATAGGAAAGATCGTGCACTCACCGACGCTAATGATGTTGTATAATAACCAGATTGAAATCGCGT
CGAAGGATCAATGGCAAATCCTTTTTAACTGCATATTAGCCATTGGAGCCTGGTGTATAGAGGGGGAA
