>Addgene plasmid #46103 | pAC-13-QFBDAD-G4MD257-761 | addgene partial sequence | sequence record 68394 | actin5c-pA-R 5'-ACATCTGCTGGAAGGTGGAC-3'
GAGTACTTGCGCTCTGGCGGGGCAATGATCTTGATCTTCATGGTCGACGGATCGGTTAACGCGGCCTCAC
TGTTCGTATGTATTAATGTCGGAGAAGTTACATCCAGGAACGAATCCCAGATTGGTCATAAACTGTGGGT
CGACATCCACAGCGTCCGTGTATTCAATGCTAGCCAAATCGTCAACCATGGCATCGTAATCAACGGTCGA
GTAACCAAAGTTCGCCATTGGAACCAGATTCGAGTGGTACGGCGGGTGATTGGTCGTGCTGTCAACATAC
GGAGGAGGCGGTCGGGGGGGGGCGCCACCGGGAGCGAGAGCGACGGAAGCTTCATTAAGGTGCGTAGCCG
GTGGCGGGTAAGTAGAGAGGATACCATGTGTATTTACGCTTCCATAATCGTTGGTCTGAGTGATAGCATC
GAGAGCTGCATCGGANTTATACNGAGTGGGGTTGGGAATACCGTTGAAGCGGTCGTTGACGGGGTTAATG
CTGGTACTGAGAGGCTGCTCCATCACGTGCGGCATTATCGAGGCCGTANCCGTGGCGGTAGGAGGGAGCT
CCAACTGACGGGTCAGTGGCACTAATGATTGCAGCTGTTGCTGTTGCCCTANAAAAGGCGTGACTGANCG
ATGCGAANGTGTGCTTCTTGGTATTGTCACTGGAGAGTTAC
